>Addgene plasmid #100151 | p7058 pHAGE-P-CMVt-N-HA-GAW-FDFT1 | addgene full sequence | sequence record 194474 | Addgene NGS Result
AAAGGATCTTCTTGAGATCCTTTTTTTCTGCGCGTAATCTGCTGCTTGCAAACAAAAAAACCACCGCTAC
CAGCGGTGGTTTGTTTGCCGGATCAAGAGCTACCAACTCTTTTTCCGAAGGTAACTGGCTTCAGCAGAGC
GCAGATACCAAATACTGTTCTTCTAGTGTAGCCGTAGTTAGGCCACCACTTCAAGAACTCTGTAGCACCG
CCTACATACCTCGCTCTGCTAATCCTGTTACCAGTGGCTGCTGCCAGTGGCGATAAGTCGTGTCTTACCG
GGTTGGACTCAAGACGATAGTTACCGGATAAGGCGCAGCGGTCGGGCTGAACGGGGGGTTCGTGCACACA
GCCCAGCTTGGAGCGAACGACCTACACCGAACTGAGATACCTACAGCGTGAGCTATGAGAAAGCGCCACG
CTTCCCGAAGGGAGAAAGGCGGACAGGTATCCGGTAAGCGGCAGGGTCGGAACAGGAGAGCGCACGAGGG
AGCTTCCAGGGGGAAACGCCTGGTATCTTTATAGTCCTGTCGGGTTTCGCCACCTCTGACTTGAGCGTCG
ATTTTTGTGATGCTCGTCAGGGGGGCGGAGCCTATGGAAAAACGCCAGCAACGCGGCCTTTTTACGGTTC
CTGGCCTTTTGCTGGCCTTTTGCTCACATGTTCTTTCCTGCGTTATCCCCTGATTCTGTGGATAACCGTA
TTACCGCCTTTGAGTGAGCTGATACCGCTCGCCGCAGCCGAACGACCGAGCGCAGCGAGTCAGTGAGCGA
GGAAGCGGAAGAGCGCCCAATACGCAAACCGCCTCTCCCCGCGCGTTGGCCGATTCATTAATGCAGCAAG
CTCATGGCTGACTAATTTTTTTTATTTATGCAGAGGCCGAGGCCGCCTCGGCCTCTGAGCTATTCCAGAA
GTAGTGAGGAGGCTTTTTTGGAGGCCTAGGCTTTTGCAAAAAGCTCCCCGTGGCACGACAGGTTTCCCGA
CTGGAAAGCGGGCAGTGAGCGCAACGCAATTAATGTGAGTTAGCTCACTCATTAGGCACCCCAGGCTTTA
CACTTTATGCTTCCGGCTCGTATGTTGTGTGGAATTGTGAGCGGATAACAATTTCACACAGGAAACAGCT
ATGACATGATTACGAATTTCACAAATAAAGCATTTTTTTCACTGCATTCTAGTTGTGGTTTGTCCAAACT
CATCAATGTATCTTATCATGTCTGGATCAACTGGATAACTCAAGCTAACCAAAATCATCCCAAACTTCCC
ACCCCATACCCTATTACCACTGCCAATTACCTGTGGTTTCATTTACTCTAAACCTGTGATTCCTCTGAAT
TATTTTCATTTTAAAGAAATTGTATTTGTTAAATATGTACTACAAACTTAGTAGTTGGAAGGGCTAATTC
ACTCCCAAAGAAGACAAGATATCCTTGATCTGTGGATCTACCACACACAAGGCTACTTCCCTGATTAGCA
GAACTACACACCAGGGCCAGGGGTCAGATATCCACTGACCTTTGGATGGTGCTACAAGCTAGTACCAGTT
GAGCCAGATAAGGTAGAAGAGGCCAATAAAGGAGAGAACACCAGCTTGTTACACCCTGTGAGCCTGCATG
GGATGGATGACCCGGAGAGAGAAGTGTTAGAGTGGAGGTTTGACAGCCGCCTAGCATTTCATCACGTGGC
CCGAGAGCTGCATCCGGAGTACTTCAAGAACTGCTGATATCGAGCTTGCTACAAGGGACTTTCCGCTGGG
GACTTTCCAGGGAGGCGTGGCCTGGGCGGGACTGGGGAGTGGCGAGCCCTCAGATCCTGCATATAAGCAG
CTGCTTTTTGCCTGTACTGGGTCTCTCTGGTTAGACCAGATCTGAGCCTGGGAGCTCTCTGGCTAACTAG
GGAACCCACTGCTTAAGCCTCAATAAAGCTTGCCTTGAGTGCTTCAAGTAGTGTGTGCCCGTCTGTTGTG
TGACTCTGGTAACTAGAGATCCCTCAGACCCTTTTAGTCAGTGTGGAAAATCTCTAGCAGTGGCGCCCGA
ACAGGGACTTGAAAGCGAAAGGGAAACCAGAGGAGCTCTCTCGACGCAGGACTCGGCTTGCTGAAGCGCG
CACGGCAAGAGGCGAGGGGCGGCGACTGGTGAGTACGCCAAAAATTTTGACTAGCGGAGGCTAGAAGGAG
AGAGATGGGTGCGAGAGCGTCAGTATTAAGCGGGGGAGAATTAGATCGCGATGGGAAAAAATTCGGTTAA
GGCCAGGGGGAAAGAAAAAATATAAATTAAAACATATAGTATGGGCAAGCAGGGAGCTAGAACGATTCGC
AGTTAATCCTGGCCTGTTAGAAACATCAGAAGGCTGTAGACAAATACTGGGACAGCTACAACCATCCCTT
CAGACAGGATCAGAAGAACTTAGATCATTATATAATACAGTAGCAACCCTCTATTGTGTGCATCAAAGGA
TAGAGATAAAAGACACCAAGGAAGCTTTAGACAAGATAGAGGAAGAGCAAAACAAAAGTAAGACCACCGC
ACAGCAAGCGGCCGGCCGCTGATCTTCAGACCTGGAGGAGGAGATATGAGGGACAATTGGAGAAGTGAAT
TATATAAATATAAAGTAGTAAAAATTGAACCATTAGGAGTAGCACCCACCAAGGCAAAGAGAAGAGTGGT
GCAGAGAGAAAAAAGAGCAGTGGGAATAGGAGCTTTGTTCCTTGGGTTCTTGGGAGCAGCAGGAAGCACT
ATGGGCGCAGCGTCAATGACGCTGACGGTACAGGCCAGACAATTATTGTCTGGTATAGTGCAGCAGCAGA
ACAATTTGCTGAGGGCTATTGAGGCGCAACAGCATCTGTTGCAACTCACAGTCTGGGGCATCAAGCAGCT
CCAGGCAAGAATCCTGGCTGTGGAAAGATACCTAAAGGATCAACAGCTCCTGGGGATTTGGGGTTGCTCT
GGAAAACTCATTTGCACCACTGCTGTGCCTTGGAATGCTAGTTGGAGTAATAAATCTCTGGAACAGATTT
GGAATCACACGACCTGGATGGAGTGGGACAGAGAAATTAACAATTACACAAGCTTAATACACTCCTTAAT
TGAAGAATCGCAAAACCAGCAAGAAAAGAATGAACAAGAATTATTGGAATTAGATAAATGGGCAAGTTTG
TGGAATTGGTTTAACATAACAAATTGGCTGTGGTATATAAAATTATTCATAATGATAGTAGGAGGCTTGG
TAGGTTTAAGAATAGTTTTTGCTGTACTTTCTATAGTGAATAGAGTTAGGCAGGGATATTCACCATTATC
GTTTCAGACCCACCTCCCAACCCCGAGGGGACCCGACAGGCCCGAAGGAATAGAAGAAGAAGGTGGAGAG
AGAGACAGAGACAGATCCATTCGATTAGTGAACGGATCTCGACGGTATCGCCGAATTCACAAATGGCAGT
ATTCATCCACAATTTTAAAAGAAAAGGGGGGATTGGGGGGTACAGTGCAGGGGAAAGAATAGTAGACATA
ATAGCAACAGACATACAAACTAAAGAATTACAAAAACAAATTACAAAAATTCAAAATTTTCGGGTTTATT
ACAGGGACAGCAGAGATCCAGTTTGGACTAGTGGAGTTCCGCGTTACATAACTTACGGTAAATGGCCCGC
CTGGCTGACCGCCCAACGACCCCCGCCCATTGACGTCAATAATGACGTATGTTCCCATAGTAACGCCAAT
AGGGACTTTCCATTGACGTCAATGGGTGGAGTATTTACGGTAAACTGCCCACTTGGCAGTACATCAAGTG
TATCATATGCCAAGTACGCCCCCTATTGACGTCAATGACGGTAAATGGCCCGCCTGGCATTATGCCCAGT
ACATGACCTTATGGGACTTTCCTACTTGGCAGTACATCTACGTATTAGTCATCGCTATTACCATGGTGAT
GCGGTTTTGGCAGTACATCAATGGGCGTGGATAGCGGTTTGACTCACGGGGATTTCCAAGTCTCCACCCC
ATTGACGTCAATGGGAGTTTGTTTTGGCACCAAAATCAACGGGACTTTCCAAAATGTCGTAACAACTCCG
CCCCATTGACGCAAATGGGCGGTAGGCGTGTACGGTGGGAGGTCTATATAAGCAGAGCTCTCCCTATCAG
TGATAGAGATCTCCCTATCAGTGATAGAGATCGTCGACGAGCTCGTTTAGTGAACCGTCAGATCGCCTGG
AGACGCCATCCACGCTGTTTTGACCTCCATAGAAGACACCGGGACCGATCCAGCCTCCGGACTCTAGCGT
TTAAACGCTAGCCACCATGGCGTACCCATACGATGTTCCAGATTACGCTGCTCGAGGTTATCAAACAAGT
TTGTACAAAAAAGTTGGCATGGAGTTCGTGAAATGCCTCGGCCACCCCGAAGAGTTCTACAACCTGGTGC
GCTTCCGGATCGGGGGCAAGCGGAAGGTGATGCCCAAGATGGACCAGGACTCGCTCAGCAGCAGCCTGAA
AACTTGCTACAGGTATCTCAATCAGACCAGTCGCAGTTTCGCAGCTGTTATCCAGGCGCTGGATGGGGAA
ATGCGCAACGCAGTGTGCATATTTTATCTGGTTCTCCGAGCTCTGGACACACTGGAAGATGACATGACCA
TCAGTGTGGAAAAGAAGGTCCCGCTGTTACACAACTTTCACTCTTTCCTTTACCAACCAGACTGGCGGTT
CATGGAGAGCAAGGAGAAGGATCGCCAGGTGCTGGAGGACTTCCCAACGATCTCCCTTGAGTTTAGAAAT
CTGGCTGAGAAATACCAAACAGTGATTGCCGACATTTGCCGGAGAATGGGCATTGGGATGGCAGAGTTTT
TGGATAAGCATGTGACCTCTGAACAGGAGTGGGACAAGTACTGCCACTATGTTGCTGGGCTGGTCGGAAT
TGGCCTTTCCCGTCTTTTCTCAGCCTCAGAGTTTGAAGACCCCTTAGTTGGTGAAGATACAGAACGTGCC
AACTCTATGGGCCTGTTTCTGCAGAAAACAAACATCATCCGTGACTATCTGGAAGACCAGCAAGGAGGAA
GAGAGTTCTGGCCTCAAGAGGTTTGGAGCAGGTATGTTAAGAAGTTAGGGGATTTTGCTAAGCCGGAGAA
TATTGACTTGGCCGTGCAGTGCCTGAATGAACTTATAACCAATGCACTGCACCACATCCCAGATGTCATC
ACCTACCTTTCGAGACTCAGAAACCAGAGTGTGTTTAACTTCTGTGCTATTCCACAGGTGATGGCCATTG
CCACTTTGGCTGCCTGTTATAATAACCAGCAGGTGTTCAAAGGGGCAGTGAAGATTCGGAAAGGGCAAGC
AGTGACCCTGATGATGGATGCCACCAATATGCCAGCTGTCAAAGCCATCATATATCAGTATATGGAAGAG
ATTTATCATAGAATCCCCGACTCAGACCCATCTTCTAGCAAAACAAGGCAGATCATCTCCACCATCCGGA
CGCAGAATCTTCCCAACTGTCAGCTGATTTCCCGAAGCCACTACTCCCCCATCTACCTGTCGTTTGTCAT
GCTTTTGGCTGCCCTGAGCTGGCAGTACCTGACCACTCTCTCCCAGGTAACAGAAGACTATGTTCAGACT
GGAGAACACTGCCCAACTTTCTTGTACAAAGTGGTTCGATAACGAATTCTACCGGGTAGGGGAGGCGCTT
TTCCCAAGGCAGTCTGGAGCATGCGCTTTAGCAGCCCCGCTGGGCACTTGGCGCTACACAAGTGGCCTCT
GGCCTCGCACACATTCCACATCCACCGGTAGGCGCCAACCGGCTCCGTTCTTTGGTGGCCCCTTCGCGCC
ACCTTCTACTCCTCCCCTAGTCAGGAAGTTCCCCCCCGCCCCGCAGCTCGCGTCGTGCAGGACGTGACAA
ATGGAAGTAGCACGTCTCACTAGTCTCGTGCAGATGGACAGCACCGCTGAGCAATGGAAGCGGGTAGGCC
TTTGGGGCAGCGGCCAATAGCAGCTTTGCTCCTTCGCTTTCTGGGCTCAGAGGCTGGGAAGGGGTGGGTC
CGGGGGCGGGCTCAGGGGCGGGCTCAGGGGCGGGGCGGGCGCCCGAAGGTCCTCCGGAGGCCCGGCATTC
TGCACGCTTCAAAAGCGCACGTCTGCCGCGCTGTTCTCCTCTTCCTCATCTCCGGGCCTTTCGACCTGCA
GCCCAAGCTTACCATGACCGAGTACAAGCCCACGGTGCGCCTCGCCACCCGCGACGACGTCCCCAGGGCC
GTACGCACCCTCGCCGCCGCGTTCGCCGACTACCCCGCCACGCGCCACACCGTCGATCCGGACCGCCACA
TCGAGCGGGTCACCGAGCTGCAAGAACTCTTCCTCACGCGCGTCGGGCTCGACATCGGCAAGGTGTGGGT
CGCGGACGACGGCGCCGCGGTGGCGGTCTGGACCACGCCGGAGAGCGTCGAAGCGGGGGCGGTGTTCGCC
GAGATCGGCCCGCGCATGGCCGAGTTGAGCGGTTCCCGGCTGGCCGCGCAGCAACAGATGGAAGGCCTCC
TGGCGCCGCACCGGCCCAAGGAGCCCGCGTGGTTCCTGGCCACCGTCGGCGTCTCGCCCGACCACCAGGG
CAAGGGTCTGGGCAGCGCCGTCGTGCTCCCCGGAGTGGAGGCGGCCGAGCGCGCCGGGGTGCCCGCCTTC
CTGGAGACCTCCGCGCCCCGCAACCTCCCCTTCTACGAGCGGCTCGGCTTCACCGTCACCGCCGACGTCG
AGGTGCCCGAAGGACCGCGCACCTGGTGCATGACCCGCAAGCCCGGTGCCTGACGCCCGCCCCACGACCC
GCAGCGCCCGACCGAAAGGAGCGCACGACCCCATGCATCGATAGATCCTAATCAACCTCTGGATTACAAA
ATTTGTGAAAGATTGACTGGTATTCTTAACTATGTTGCTCCTTTTACGCTATGTGGATACGCTGCTTTAA
TGCCTTTGTATCATGCTATTGCTTCCCGTATGGCTTTCATTTTCTCCTCCTTGTATAAATCCTGGTTGCT
GTCTCTTTATGAGGAGTTGTGGCCCGTTGTCAGGCAACGTGGCGTGGTGTGCACTGTGTTTGCTGACGCA
ACCCCCACTGGTTGGGGCATTGCCACCACCTGTCAGCTCCTTTCCGGGACTTTCGCTTTCCCCCTCCCTA
TTGCCACGGCGGAACTCATCGCCGCCTGCCTTGCCCGCTGCTGGACAGGGGCTCGGCTGTTGGGCACTGA
CAATTCCGTGGTGTTGTCGGGGAAATCATCGTCCTTTCCTTGGCTGCTCGCCTGTGTTGCCACCTGGATT
CTGCGCGGGACGTCCTTCTGCTACGTCCCTTCGGCCCTCAATCCAGCGGACCTTCCTTCCCGCGGCCTGC
TGCCGGCTCTGCGGCCTCTTCCGCGTCTTCGCCTTCGCCCTCAGACGAGTCGGATCTCCCTTTGGGCCGC
CTCCCCGCCTGAGATCCTTTAAGACCAATGACTTACAAGGCAGCTGTAGATCTTAGCCACTTTTTAAAAG
AAAAGGGGGGACTGGAAGGGCTAATTCACTCCCAACGAAGACAAGATCTGCTTTTTGCTTGTACTGGGTC
TCTCTGGTTAGACCAGATCTGAGCCTGGGAGCTCTCTGGCTAACTAGGGAACCCACTGCTTAAGCCTCAA
TAAAGCTTGCCTTGAGTGCTTCAAGTAGTGTGTGCCCGTCTGTTGTGTGACTCTGGTAACTAGAGATCCC
TCAGACCCTTTTAGTCAGTGTGGAAAATCTCTAGCAGTAGTAGTTCATGTCATCTTATTATTCAGTATTT
ATAACTTGCAAAGAAATGAATATCAGAGAGTGAGAGGCCCGGGTTAATTAAGGAAAGGGCTAGATCATTC
TTGAAGACGAAAGGGCCTCGTGATACGCCTATTTTTATAGGTTAATGTCATGATAATAATGGTTTCTTAG
ACGTCAGGTGGCACTTTTCGGGGAAATGTGCGCGGAACCCCTATTTGTTTATTTTTCTAAATACATTCAA
ATATGTATCCGCTCATGAGACAATAACCCTGATAAATGCTTCAATAATATTGAAAAAGGAAGAGTATGAG
TATTCAACATTTCCGTGTCGCCCTTATTCCCTTTTTTGCGGCATTTTGCCTTCCTGTTTTTGCTCACCCA
GAAACGCTGGTGAAAGTAAAAGATGCTGAAGATCAGTTGGGTGCACGAGTGGGTTACATCGAACTGGATC
TCAACAGCGGTAAGATCCTTGAGAGTTTTCGCCCCGAAGAACGTTTTCCAATGATGAGCACTTTTAAAGT
TCTGCTATGTGGCGCGGTATTATCCCGTGTTGACGCCGGGCAAGAGCAACTCGGTCGCCGCATACACTAT
TCTCAGAATGACTTGGTTGAGTACTCACCAGTCACAGAAAAGCATCTTACGGATGGCATGACAGTAAGAG
AATTATGCAGTGCTGCCATAACCATGAGTGATAACACTGCGGCCAACTTACTTCTGACAACGATCGGAGG
ACCGAAGGAGCTAACCGCTTTTTTGCACAACATGGGGGATCATGTAACTCGCCTTGATCGTTGGGAACCG
GAGCTGAATGAAGCCATACCAAACGACGAGCGTGACACCACGATGCCTGTAGCAATGGCAACAACGTTGC
GCAAACTATTAACTGGCGAACTACTTACTCTAGCTTCCCGGCAACAATTAATAGACTGGATGGAGGCGGA
TAAAGTTGCAGGACCACTTCTGCGCTCGGCCCTTCCGGCTGGCTGGTTTATTGCTGATAAATCTGGAGCC
GGTGAGCGTGGGTCTCGCGGTATCATTGCAGCACTGGGGCCAGATGGTAAGCCCTCCCGTATCGTAGTTA
TCTACACGACGGGGAGTCAGGCAACTATGGATGAACGAAATAGACAGATCGCTGAGATAGGTGCCTCACT
GATTAAGCATTGGTAACTGTCAGACCAAGTTTACTCATATATACTTTAGATTGATTTAAAACTTCATTTT
TAATTTAAAAGGATCTAGGTGAAGATCCTTTTTGATAATCTCATGACCAAAATCCCTTAACGTGAGTTTT
CGTTCCACTGAGCGTCAGACCCCGTAGAAAAGATC
Features (pLannotate 1.2.2; 31 found; start..end, strand, type, name):
     12..600     +  rep_origin     ori: high-copy-number ColE1/pMB1/pBR322/pUC origin of replication
    783..837     +  CDS            lacI (fragment): lac repressor; lacI; The lac repressor binds to the lac operator to inhibit transcription in E. coli. This inhibition can be relieved by adding lactose or isopropyl-β-D-thiogalactopyranoside (IPTG).
    843..936     +  rep_origin     SV40 ori (fragment): SV40 origin of replication
    961..998     +  CDS            lacI (fragment): lac repressor; lacI; The lac repressor binds to the lac operator to inhibit transcription in E. coli. This inhibition can be relieved by adding lactose or isopropyl-β-D-thiogalactopyranoside (IPTG).
   1011..1032    +  protein_bind   CAP binding site: CAP binding activates transcription in the presence of cAMP. E. coli catabolite activator protein
   1047..1077    +  promoter       lac promoter: promoter for the E. coli lac operon
   1085..1101    +  protein_bind   lac operator: The lac repressor binds to the lac operator to inhibit transcription in E. coli. This inhibition can be relieved by adding lactose or isopropyl-β-D-thiogalactopyranoside (IPTG). lac repressor encoded by lacI
   1135..1218    +  polyA_signal   SV40 poly(A) signal (fragment): SV40 polyadenylation signal
   1385..1714    +  CDS            nef (fragment): NEF_HV1BR - Experimental evidence at protein level: Swiss-Prot protein existence level 1. Extracellular Nef protein targets CD4(+) T-lymphocytes for apoptosis by interacting with CXCR4 surface receptors (PubMed:14990729). From Human immunodeficiency virus type 1 group M subtype B (isolate BRU/LAI) (HIV-1).
   1762..2019    +  LTR            5' LTR (truncated): truncated 5' long terminal repeat (LTR) from HIV-1
   2066..2191    +  misc_feature   HIV-1 Ψ: packaging signal of human immunodeficiency virus type 1
   2175..2513    +  CDS            HIV-1 gag (fragment): gag protein from human immunodeficiency virus 1; gag
   2688..2921    +  misc_feature   RRE: The Rev response element (RRE) of HIV-1 allows for Rev-dependent mRNA export from the nucleus to the cytoplasm.
   3298..3398    +  CDS            Rev (fragment): human immunodeficiency virus 1 (HIV-1) Rev protein; rev; enhances nuclear export of unspliced and incompletely spliced viral mRNAs
   3443..3560    +  misc_feature   cPPT/CTS: central polypurine tract and central termination sequence of HIV-1
   3612..3915    +  enhancer       CMV enhancer: human cytomegalovirus immediate early enhancer
   3916..4119    +  promoter       CMV promoter: human cytomegalovirus (CMV) immediate early promoter
   4121..4140    +  promoter       PLtetO-1 promoter (fragment): modified phage lambda PL promoter with tet operator sites (Lutz and Bujard, 1997)
   4142..4161    +  promoter       PLtetO-1 promoter (fragment): modified phage lambda PL promoter with tet operator sites (Lutz and Bujard, 1997)
   4169..4202    +  promoter       TRE3GV promoter (fragment): 3rd-generation Tet-responsive promoter that can be activated by binding of Tet-On® 3G, optimized for retroviral and lentiviral vectors
   4293..4319    +  CDS            3xHA (fragment): three tandem HA epitope tags
   4336..4353    +  protein_bind   attB1 (fragment): mutant version of attB; core recombination site for the Gateway® BP reaction BP Clonase™
   4359..5609    +  CDS            FDFT1: FDFT_HUMAN - Experimental evidence at protein level: Swiss-Prot protein existence level 1. Catalyzes the condensation of 2 farnesyl pyrophosphate (FPP) moieties to form squalene. Proceeds in two distinct steps. In the first half-reaction, two molecules of FPP react to form the stable presqualene diphosphate intermediate (PSQPP), with concomitant release of a proton and a molecule of inorganic diphosphate. In the second half-reaction, PSQPP undergoes heterolysis, isomerization, and reduction with NADPH or NADH to form squalene. It is the first committed enzyme of the sterol biosynthesis pathway
   5612..5635    -  protein_bind   attB2: mutant version of attB; recombination site for the Gateway® BP reaction BP Clonase™
   5654..6153    +  promoter       PGK promoter: mouse phosphoglycerate kinase 1 promoter
   6174..6773    +  CDS            PuroR: puromycin N-acetyltransferase; pac from Streptomyces alboniger; confers resistance to puromycin
   6840..7428    +  misc_feature   WPRE: woodchuck hepatitis virus posttranscriptional regulatory element
   7436..7501    +  CDS            nef (fragment): NEF_HV1Z2 - Experimental evidence at protein level: Swiss-Prot protein existence level 1. Extracellular Nef protein targets CD4(+) T-lymphocytes for apoptosis by interacting with CXCR4 surface receptors. From Human immunodeficiency virus type 1 group M subtype D (isolate Z2/CDC-Z34) (HIV-1).
   7503..7736    +  LTR            3' LTR (ΔU3): self-inactivating 3' long terminal repeat (LTR) from HIV-1
   7941..8045    +  promoter       AmpR promoter: bla
   8046..8906    +  CDS            AmpR: β-lactamase; bla; confers resistance to ampicillin, carbenicillin, and related antibiotics
