[The description below was written by a language model from this plasmid's Addgene catalogue record and pLannotate feature annotations shown in this document.]
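Description:
p7058 pHAGE-P-CMVt-N-HA-GAW-FDFT1 is an HIV-1-based lentiviral expression plasmid for producing N-terminally HA-tagged human FDFT1 (squalene synthase) in mammalian cells. This enzyme condenses two farnesyl pyrophosphate molecules into squalene at the first committed step of sterol biosynthesis. The plasmid is propagated in E. coli through a high-copy ColE1/pUC-type origin with ampicillin selection (AmpR). The recorded growth strain is a recombination-limiting one, as is common for LTR-containing vectors. The full sequence record is about 9.1 kb, built on a backbone listed at 7.8 kb.

The transfer cassette lies between a truncated 5' LTR and a self-inactivating ΔU3 3' LTR. It carries the Ψ packaging signal with a partial gag region, the RRE for Rev-dependent nuclear export of the genomic RNA, and the cPPT/CTS element. The CMV enhancer and promoter drive the insert. They are followed immediately by short matches to tet operator-containing promoters, which, together with the "CMVt" in the name, suggests a CMV promoter bearing tet operators that could be repressed in cells expressing the Tet repressor, although the catalogue entry lists the promoter only as CMV.

Downstream come an HA epitope and the FDFT1 open reading frame, which is flanked by attB1 and attB2 sites left by Gateway recombination into the destination vector. A separate mouse PGK promoter drives puromycin N-acetyltransferase for selecting transduced or transfected cells, and a WPRE ahead of the 3' LTR enhances transcript expression. The HA tag allows detection or affinity capture of the protein, in keeping with the associated proteomic study of HERC2 ubiquitin ligase interactors.
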