Addgene plasmid #100151: p7058 pHAGE-P-CMVt-N-HA-GAW-FDFT1
Purpose: Expresses FDFT1
Depositing lab: Peter Howley. Depositing organization: Harvard Medical School. Publication: Proteomic analysis and identification of cellular interactors of the giant ubiquitin ligase HERC2. Galligan JT, Martinez-Noel G, Arndt V, Hayes S, Chittenden TW, Harper JW, Howley PM. J Proteome Res. 2015 Feb 6;14(2):953-66. doi: 10.1021/pr501005v. Epub 2014 Dec 15. PubMed 25476789.
Backbone
  Vector backbone: PHAGE-P-CMVt-N-HA-GAW
  Backbone size w/o insert (bp): 7800
  Vector type: Mammalian Expression, Lentiviral
  Selectable markers: Puromycin
Growth in bacteria
  Bacterial resistance: Ampicillin, 100 μg/mL
  Growth temperature: 37°C
  Growth strain: NEB Stable
  Copy number: Unknown
Gene/Insert
  Gene/Insert name: FDFT1
  Species: H. sapiens (human)
  Entrez Gene: FDFT1 (a.k.a. DGPT, ERG9, SQS, SS)
  Promoter: CMV
  Tag / fusion protein: HA (N terminal on backbone)
  Cloning method: Gateway Cloning
  Sequencing primers: 5′ M13F
Terms and licenses: Academic/Nonprofit Terms; Industry Terms: Not Available to Industry
How to cite: p7058 pHAGE-P-CMVt-N-HA-GAW-FDFT1 was a gift from Peter Howley (Addgene plasmid # 100151 ; http://n2t.net/addgene:100151 ; RRID:Addgene_100151)
